Addgene plasmid #134906: GFP-Myo 1d
Purpose: Expression of rat Myo 1d (Myr 4) in mammalian cells.
Depositing lab: Martin Bähler. Depositing organization: Universität Münster. Publication: Rat myr 4 defines a novel subclass of myosin I: identification, distribution, localization, and mapping of calmodulin-binding sites with differential calcium sensitivity. Bahler M, Kroschewski R, Stoffler HE, Behrmann T. J Cell Biol. 1994 Jul;126(2):375-89. doi: 10.1083/jcb.126.2.375. PubMed 8034741.
Backbone
  Vector backbone: pEGFP-C1
  Backbone manufacturer: Clontech
  Backbone size w/o insert (bp): 4720
  Total vector size (bp): 7868
  Vector type: Mammalian Expression
  Selectable markers: Neomycin (select with G418)
Growth in bacteria
  Bacterial resistance: Kanamycin, 50 μg/mL
  Growth temperature: 37°C
  Growth strain: DH5alpha
  Copy number: High Copy
Gene/Insert
  Gene/Insert name: Myo 1d (rat) with 3' UTR (alt name: Myr 4)
  Species: R. norvegicus (rat)
  Insert size (bp): 3148
  GenBank ID: X71997
  Entrez Gene: Myo1d (a.k.a. Myo1c, Myr2, Myr4)
  Promoter: CMV IE
  Tag / fusion protein: EGFP (N terminal on backbone)
  Cloning method: Restriction Enzyme; 5′ cloning site Bgl II (not destroyed); 3′ cloning site Sac I (not destroyed)
  Sequencing primers: 5′ EGFP-C CATGGTCCTGCTGGAGTTCGTG; 3′ SV40pA-R GAAATTTGTGATGCTATTGC
Terms and licenses: Academic/Nonprofit Terms; Industry Terms: Not Available to Industry
Depositor comments: Please note: Plasmid contains a L82A mutation in Myo1d. This mutation is not known to affect protein function.
How to cite: GFP-Myo 1d was a gift from Martin Bähler (Addgene plasmid # 134906 ; http://n2t.net/addgene:134906 ; RRID:Addgene_134906)
