[The description below was written by a language model from this plasmid's Addgene catalogue record and pLannotate feature annotations shown in this document.]
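Description:
GFP-Myo 1d is a mammalian expression plasmid built on the Clontech pEGFP-C1 backbone, carrying rat Myo1d (also known as Myr 4), an unconventional class I myosin, fused to the C-terminus of EGFP. The roughly 3.1 kb insert, which includes the Myo1d coding sequence plus some 3' untranslated region, was cloned between the Bgl II and Sac I sites of the multiple cloning site, both of which remain intact. Transcription is driven by the human cytomegalovirus immediate early enhancer and promoter, and the transcript is terminated by the SV40 polyadenylation signal downstream of the remaining polylinker. The result is constitutive expression of an N-terminally EGFP-tagged myosin. The depositor notes an L82A substitution in Myo1d that is not known to affect protein function.

The plasmid, about 7.9 kb in total, is propagated in E. coli at high copy number through a pUC-type ColE1 origin and also contains an f1 origin for single-stranded DNA production. A single Tn5-derived NeoR/KanR cassette serves both hosts. A bacterial bla-type promoter drives it for kanamycin selection in bacteria. The adjacent SV40 enhancer/early promoter, together with the HSV TK polyadenylation signal, drives it in mammalian cells, allowing G418 selection of stable transfectants. The short large T antigen, ble and bGH poly(A) fragments in the feature table are most likely residual backbone sequence or incidental annotation matches rather than functional elements. According to the record, the construct is intended for expressing rat Myo1d in mammalian cells, and the fluorescent tag would allow the protein to be followed by microscopy.
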