Features (pLannotate 1.2.2; 16 found; start..end, strand, type, name):
     61..364     +  enhancer       CMV enhancer: human cytomegalovirus immediate early enhancer
    365..568     +  promoter       CMV promoter: human cytomegalovirus (CMV) immediate early promoter
    613..1329    +  CDS            EGFP: EGFP is a basic (constitutively fluorescent) green fluorescent protein published in 1996, derived from Aequorea victoria. It is reported to be a rapidly-maturing weak dimer with moderate acid sensitivity.
   1330..1347    +  misc_feature   MCS (fragment): multiple cloning site
   1348..4365    +  CDS            Myo1d: MYO1D_RAT - Also known as Myr4 From Rattus norvegicus (Rat).
   4484..4533    +  misc_feature   MCS (fragment): multiple cloning site
   4550..4634    +  CDS            large T antigen (fragment): large T antigen from SV40 (simian virus 40)
   4657..4778    +  polyA_signal   SV40 poly(A) signal: SV40 polyadenylation signal
   4812..5240    -  rep_origin     f1 ori (sequence partly withheld): f1 bacteriophage origin of replication; arrow indicates direction of (+) strand synthesis
   5267..5371    +  promoter       AmpR promoter: bla
   5373..5730    +  promoter       SV40 promoter: SV40 enhancer and early promoter
   5765..6559    +  CDS            NeoR/KanR: aminoglycoside phosphotransferase from Tn5; aph(3')-II (or nptII); confers resistance to neomycin, kanamycin, and G418 (Geneticin®)
   6580..6732    +  CDS            ble (fragment): BLE_KLEPN - Experimental evidence at protein level: Swiss-Prot protein existence level 1. Binding protein with a strong affinity to the bleomycin family of antibiotics. Binds to CL990; an antimitotic-antibiotic compound. From Klebsiella pneumoniae.
   6791..6838    +  polyA_signal   HSV TK poly(A) signal: herpes simplex virus thymidine kinase polyadenylation signal (Cole and Stacy, 1985)
   6929..6945    -  polyA_signal   bGH poly(A) signal (fragment): bovine growth hormone polyadenylation signal
   7167..7755    +  rep_origin     ori: high-copy-number ColE1/pMB1/pBR322/pUC origin of replication
>Addgene plasmid #134906 | GFP-Myo 1d | addgene full sequence | sequence record 267839 | Addgene NGS Result
TAGTTATTAATAGTAATCAATTACGGGGTCATTAGTTCATAGCCCATATATGGAGTTCCGCGTTACATAA
CTTACGGTAAATGGCCCGCCTGGCTGACCGCCCAACGACCCCCGCCCATTGACGTCAATAATGACGTATG
TTCCCATAGTAACGCCAATAGGGACTTTCCATTGACGTCAATGGGTGGAGTATTTACGGTAAACTGCCCA
CTTGGCAGTACATCAAGTGTATCATATGCCAAGTACGCCCCCTATTGACGTCAATGACGGTAAATGGCCC
GCCTGGCATTATGCCCAGTACATGACCTTATGGGACTTTCCTACTTGGCAGTACATCTACGTATTAGTCA
TCGCTATTACCATGGTGATGCGGTTTTGGCAGTACATCAATGGGCGTGGATAGCGGTTTGACTCACGGGG
ATTTCCAAGTCTCCACCCCATTGACGTCAATGGGAGTTTGTTTTGGCACCAAAATCAACGGGACTTTCCA
AAATGTCGTAACAACTCCGCCCCATTGACGCAAATGGGCGGTAGGCGTGTACGGTGGGAGGTCTATATAA
GCAGAGCTGGTTTAGTGAACCGTCAGATCCGCTAGCGCTACCGGTCGCCACCATGGTGAGCAAGGGCGAG
GAGCTGTTCACCGGGGTGGTGCCCATCCTGGTCGAGCTGGACGGCGACGTAAACGGCCACAAGTTCAGCG
TGTCCGGCGAGGGCGAGGGCGATGCCACCTACGGCAAGCTGACCCTGAAGTTCATCTGCACCACCGGCAA
GCTGCCCGTGCCCTGGCCCACCCTCGTGACCACCCTGACCTACGGCGTGCAGTGCTTCAGCCGCTACCCC
GACCACATGAAGCAGCACGACTTCTTCAAGTCCGCCATGCCCGAAGGCTACGTCCAGGAGCGCACCATCT
TCTTCAAGGACGACGGCAACTACAAGACCCGCGCCGAGGTGAAGTTCGAGGGCGACACCCTGGTGAACCG
CATCGAGCTGAAGGGCATCGACTTCAAGGAGGACGGCAACATCCTGGGGCACAAGCTGGAGTACAACTAC
AACAGCCACAACGTCTATATCATGGCCGACAAGCAGAAGAACGGCATCAAGGTGAACTTCAAGATCCGCC
ACAACATCGAGGACGGCAGCGTGCAGCTCGCCGACCACTACCAGCAGAACACCCCCATCGGCGACGGCCC
CGTGCTGCTGCCCGACAACCACTACCTGAGCACCCAGTCCGCCCTGAGCAAAGACCCCAACGAGAAGCGC
GATCACATGGTCCTGCTGGAGTTCGTGACCGCCGCCGGGATCACTCTCGGCATGGACGAGCTGTACAAGT
CCGGACTCAGATCTCGAATGGCGGAGCAGGAGAGCCTTGAGTTTGGCAAGGCGGACTTCGTGCTGATGGA
CACCGTCTCCATGCCCGAGTTCATGGCCAACCTTAGGCTCAGATTTGAGAAAGGACGCATCTATACATTC
ATTGGCGAGGTGGTCGTCTCCGTGAACCCATACAAGGTGCTGAACATCTATGGAAGGGACACAATTGAGC
AGTACAAAGGTCGGGAGCTGTACGAGAGACCTCCTCATCTCTTCGCTATTGCTGACGCTGCTTACAAGGC
TATGAAGAGGCGATCAAAAGACACCTGTATTATGATATCAGGGGAAAGTGGAGCTGGTAAAACAGAGGCC
AGTAAGTACATCATGCAGTATATCGCCGCCATCACCAACCCCAGCCAGAGAGCAGAGATAGAAAGAGTGA
AGAATATGTTGCTGAAGTCAAACTGTGTTTTGGAAGCTTTTGGAAATGCCAAAACCAATCGCAATGACAA
TTCCAGCAGGTTTGGGAAATACATGGATATCAACTTTGACTTCAAGGGAGACCCCATTGGGGGACATATT
AATAACTACTTGCTGGAAAAGTCTCGTGTAATTGTGCAACAGCCCGGAGAACGAAGCTTCCATTCTTTCT
ATCAGCTACTTCAGGGAGGTTCCGAGCAGATGCTGCATTCTCTACATCTGCAGAAATCACTCTCATCCTA
CAACTACATCCGTGTGGGGGCACAACTGAAGTCTTCCATCAATGATGCTGCAGAGTTCAAAGTTGTAGCT
GATGCCATGAAAGTAATTGGATTCAAACCTGAGGAGATTCAAACAGTGTATAAAATTCTGGCTGCTATTC
TTCACTTGGGAAATTTAAAATTTATAGTAGATGGTGACACGCCACTTATTGAGAATGGCAAAGTTGTATC
TGTCATAGCAGAATTGCTCTCAACCAAGGCAGACATGGTGGAGAAAGCCCTGCTTTACCGGACGGTGGCC
ACAGGCCGTGACATCATTGACAAACAGCACACGGAACAGGAGGCTAGCTACGGCAGAGACGCCTTTGCCA
AGGCAATATATGAGCGCCTCTTTTGTTGGATTGTTACTCGCATCAATGACATCATCGAGGTCAAGAACTA
CGACACCACAGTACATGGGAAAAACACAGTTATTGGCGTCTTGGATATCTATGGCTTTGAAATCTTTGAC
AACAACAGCTTCGAGCAGTTCTGCATTAACTACTGCAATGAGAAGCTGCAGCAGCTGTTCATTCAGCTGG
TGCTGAAGCAGGAGCAAGAGGAGTACCAGCGGGAAGGAATCCCCTGGAAACACATTGATTACTTCAACAA
CCAGATCATTGTGGACCTCGTGGAGCAGCAGCACAAAGGCATCATTGCAATCCTGGATGACGCGTGTATG
AATGTTGGCAAAGTCACTGATGGAATGTTCCTCGAGGCCCTTAACAGTAAATTGGGCAAACATGGTCATT
TTTCCAGCCGAAAGACCTGTGCCTCAGACAAAATCCTGGAGTTTGATCGGGACTTTCGAATCCGGCATTA
TGCAGGTGATGTCGTGTATTCTGTCATCGGTTTCATTGACAAAAACAAAGATACTTTATTTCAAGACTTC
AAGCGCCTCATGTATAACAGCTCAAATCCTGTGCTGAAGAACATGTGGCCGGAAGGCAAACTGAGCATTA
CAGAGGTGACCAAGAGGCCTCTGACCGCCGCCACCCTGTTTAAGAATTCCATGATTGCTTTAGTAGACAA
CCTTGCTTCAAAGGAGCCATACTATGTACGTTGCATCAAACCCAACGACAAGAAGTCCCCACAGATTTTT
GATGATGAGCGCTGCCGCCATCAGGTAGAATACCTGGGACTCCTGGAAAATGTGAGAGTGCGCCGGGCAG
GGTTTGCCTTCCGCCAGACCTATGAGAAGTTTCTTCACAGATACAAGATGATCTCTGAGTTCACCTGGCC
TAACCACGACCTTCCTTCAGACAAGGAGGCTGTCAAGAAACTCATAGAGCGATGTGGCTTTCAGGATGAC
GTAGCATATGGGAAGACCAAAATTTTCATTCGAACACCCCGTACGCTGTTCACTTTGGAAGAACTCCGCG
CCCAGATGCTCGTCAGGGTTGTCCTCTTCCTACAAAAGGTGTGGCGTGGCACCCTGGCCCGCATGCGGTA
CAAGAGGACCAAGGCAGCTCTGACAATAATCAGGTACTACCGGCGCTATAAAGTGAAGTCGTACATCCAC
GAGGTAGCCAGGCGATTCCACGGGGTCAAGAACATGAGAGACTACGGGAAGCACGTGAAGTGGCCAACCC
CACCCAAAGTCCTGCGGCGTTTTGAGGAGGCCCTGCAGTCGATTTTTAATAGATGGAGAGCATCCCAACT
CATCAAGACCATACCTGCATCAGACCTTCCCCAGGTCAGGGCAAAGGTTGCAGCCATGGAGATGTTGAAA
GGTCAAAGGGCAGACCTTGGGCTCCAGAGGGCCTGGGAAGGCAACTATCTTGCTTCAAAGCCAGATACAC
CTCAGACCTCGGGCACTTTCGTCCCAGTTGCTAATGAGCTGAAACGCAAGGACAAATATATGAATGTTCT
CTTTTCCTGTCATGTCCGAAAGGTGAATCGATTTAGTAAGGTAGAAGACCGAGCAATTTTTGTCACTGAC
CGTCACCTGTATAAAATGGACCCCACTAAGCAGTACAAGGTGATGAAGACCATCCCACTGTACAATTTGA
CTGGCCTGAGTGTGTCCAATGGAAAGGACCAGCTTGTAGTGTTCCACACAAAAGACAACAAAGACCTCAT
CGTCTGCCTCTTCAGCAAACAGCCGACCCATGAGAGCCGGATTGGAGAACTTGTTGGAGTCCTGGTGAAT
CATTTCAAGAGTGAGAAGCGCCACCTTCAAGTGAACGTCACCAACCCGGTGCAGTGCAGCCTGCATGGGA
AGAAATGCACCGTATCCGTGGAGACCCGGCTTAACCAGCCACAGCCTGACTTCACCAAGAACCGCTCCGG
CTTCATCCTCAGTGTGCCCGGGAATTGACTGCTGCACACCGGAGGCCTGGCCCAGGGGAGCAAGAGCCTG
GGCCTGGCACACAGCAGGCCAGGTCCTCGGCCTCGCCATCCCCACATCTGTTCCACCTCGCTCAACATCC
CAGGAGCTCAAGCTTCGAATTCTGCAGTCGACGGTACCGCGGGCCCGGGATCCACCGGATCTAGATAACT
GATCATAATCAGCCATACCACATTTGTAGAGGTTTTACTTGCTTTAAAAAACCTCCCACACCTCCCCCTG
AACCTGAAACATAAAATGAATGCAATTGTTGTTGTTAACTTGTTTATTGCAGCTTATAATGGTTACAAAT
AAAGCAATAGCATCACAAATTTCACAAATAAAGCATTTTTTTCACTGCATTCTAGTTGTGGTTTGTCCAA
ACTCATCAATGTATCTTAACGCGTAAATTGTAAGCGTTAATATTTTGTTAAAATTCGCGTTAAATTTTTG
TTAAATCAGCTCATTTTTTAACCAATAGGCCGAAATCGGCAAAATCCCTTATAAATCAAAAGAATAGACC
GAGATAGGGT
[37 nt withheld, positions 4911-4947]
AAAGAACGTGGACTCCAACGTCAAAGG
[49 nt withheld, positions 4975-5023]
T
[91 nt withheld, positions 5025-5115]
G
[124 nt withheld, positions 5117-5240]
CAGGTGGCACTTTTCGGGGAAATGTGCGCGGAACCCCTATTTGTTTATTTTTCTAAATACATTCAAATAT
GTATCCGCTCATGAGACAATAACCCTGATAAATGCTTCAATAATATTGAAAAAGGAAGAGTCCTGAGGCG
GAAAGAACCAGCTGTGGAATGTGTGTCAGTTAGGGTGTGGAAAGTCCCCAGGCTCCCCAGCAGGCAGAAG
TATGCAAAGCATGCATCTCAATTAGTCAGCAACCAGGTGTGGAAAGTCCCCAGGCTCCCCAGCAGGCAGA
AGTATGCAAAGCATGCATCTCAATTAGTCAGCAACCATAGTCCCGCCCCTAACTCCGCCCATCCCGCCCC
TAACTCCGCCCAGTTCCGCCCATTCTCCGCCCCATGGCTGACTAATTTTTTTTATTTATGCAGAGGCCGA
GGCCGCCTCGGCCTCTGAGCTATTCCAGAAGTAGTGAGGAGGCTTTTTTGGAGGCCTAGGCTTTTGCAAA
GATCGATCAAGAGACAGGATGAGGATCGTTTCGCATGATTGAACAAGATGGATTGCACGCAGGTTCTCCG
GCCGCTTGGGTGGAGAGGCTATTCGGCTATGACTGGGCACAACAGACAATCGGCTGCTCTGATGCCGCCG
TGTTCCGGCTGTCAGCGCAGGGGCGCCCGGTTCTTTTTGTCAAGACCGACCTGTCCGGTGCCCTGAATGA
ACTGCAAGACGAGGCAGCGCGGCTATCGTGGCTGGCCACGACGGGCGTTCCTTGCGCAGCTGTGCTCGAC
GTTGTCACTGAAGCGGGAAGGGACTGGCTGCTATTGGGCGAAGTGCCGGGGCAGGATCTCCTGTCATCTC
ACCTTGCTCCTGCCGAGAAAGTATCCATCATGGCTGATGCAATGCGGCGGCTGCATACGCTTGATCCGGC
TACCTGCCCATTCGACCACCAAGCGAAACATCGCATCGAGCGAGCACGTACTCGGATGGAAGCCGGTCTT
GTCGATCAGGATGATCTGGACGAAGAGCATCAGGGGCTCGCGCCAGCCGAACTGTTCGCCAGGCTCAAGG
CGAGCATGCCCGACGGCGAGGATCTCGTCGTGACCCATGGCGATGCCTGCTTGCCGAATATCATGGTGGA
AAATGGCCGCTTTTCTGGATTCATCGACTGTGGCCGGCTGGGTGTGGCGGACCGCTATCAGGACATAGCG
TTGGCTACCCGTGATATTGCTGAAGAGCTTGGCGGCGAATGGGCTGACCGCTTCCTCGTGCTTTACGGTA
TCGCCGCTCCCGATTCGCAGCGCATCGCCTTCTATCGCCTTCTTGACGAGTTCTTCTGAGCGGGACTCTG
GGGTTCGAAATGACCGACCAAGCGACGCCCAACCTGCCATCACGAGATTTCGATTCCACCGCCGCCTTCT
ATGAAAGGTTGGGCTTCGGAATCGTTTTCCGGGACGCCGGCTGGATGATCCTCCAGCGCGGGGATCTCAT
GCTGGAGTTCTTCGCCCACCCTAGGGGGAGGCTAACTGAAACACGGAAGGAGACAATACCGGAAGGAACC
CGCGCTATGACGGCAATAAAAAGACAGAATAAAACGCACGGTGTTGGGTCGTTTGTTCATAAACGCGGGG
TTCGGTCCCAGGGCTGGCACTCTGTCGATACCCCACCGAGACCCCATTGGGGCCAATACGCCCGCGTTTC
TTCCTTTTCCCCACCCCACCCCCCAAGTTCGGGTGAAGGCCCAGGGCTCGCAGCCAACGTCGGGGCGGCA
GGCCCTGCCATAGCCTCAGGTTACTCATATATACTTTAGATTGATTTAAAACTTCATTTTTAATTTAAAA
GGATCTAGGTGAAGATCCTTTTTGATAATCTCATGACCAAAATCCCTTAACGTGAGTTTTCGTTCCACTG
AGCGTCAGACCCCGTAGAAAAGATCAAAGGATCTTCTTGAGATCCTTTTTTTCTGCGCGTAATCTGCTGC
TTGCAAACAAAAAAACCACCGCTACCAGCGGTGGTTTGTTTGCCGGATCAAGAGCTACCAACTCTTTTTC
CGAAGGTAACTGGCTTCAGCAGAGCGCAGATACCAAATACTGTTCTTCTAGTGTAGCCGTAGTTAGGCCA
CCACTTCAAGAACTCTGTAGCACCGCCTACATACCTCGCTCTGCTAATCCTGTTACCAGTGGCTGCTGCC
AGTGGCGATAAGTCGTGTCTTACCGGGTTGGACTCAAGACGATAGTTACCGGATAAGGCGCAGCGGTCGG
GCTGAACGGGGGGTTCGTGCACACAGCCCAGCTTGGAGCGAACGACCTACACCGAACTGAGATACCTACA
GCGTGAGCTATGAGAAAGCGCCACGCTTCCCGAAGGGAGAAAGGCGGACAGGTATCCGGTAAGCGGCAGG
GTCGGAACAGGAGAGCGCACGAGGGAGCTTCCAGGGGGAAACGCCTGGTATCTTTATAGTCCTGTCGGGT
TTCGCCACCTCTGACTTGAGCGTCGATTTTTGTGATGCTCGTCAGGGGGGCGGAGCCTATGGAAAAACGC
CAGCAACGCGGCCTTTTTACGGTTCCTGGCCTTTTGCTGGCCTTTTGCTCACATGTTCTTTCCTGCGTTA
TCCCCTGATTCTGTGGATAACCGTATTACCGCCATGCAT
